Addgene plasmid #65584: PAS517 (TJF084)
Purpose: pETDuet-1 Containing FadD F447D S379R
Depositing lab: Pamela Silver. Depositing organization: Harvard Medical School. Publication: Enhancement of E. coli acyl-CoA synthetase FadD activity on medium chain fatty acids. Ford TJ, Way JC. PeerJ. 2015 Jun 30;3:e1040. doi: 10.7717/peerj.1040. eCollection 2015. PubMed 26157619.
Backbone
  Vector backbone: pETDuet-1
  Backbone manufacturer: Novagen
  Backbone size w/o insert (bp): 5420
  Total vector size (bp): 7084
  Vector type: Bacterial Expression
Growth in bacteria
  Bacterial resistance: Ampicillin, 100 μg/mL
  Growth temperature: 37°C
  Growth strain: Mach1
  Copy number: High Copy
Gene/Insert
  Gene/Insert name: FadD
  Species: E. coli
  Insert size (bp): 1686
  Mutation: F447D S379R
  Promoter: T7 lacO
  Cloning method: Restriction Enzyme; 5′ cloning site NcoI (unknown if destroyed); 3′ cloning site HindIII (unknown if destroyed)
  Sequencing primers: 5′ ctcgatcccgcgaaattaatacg; 3′ CTTAAGCATTATGCGGCCGCAAG
Terms and licenses: Academic/Nonprofit Terms; Industry Terms: Not Available to Industry
How to cite: PAS517 (TJF084) was a gift from Pamela Silver (Addgene plasmid # 65584 ; http://n2t.net/addgene:65584 ; RRID:Addgene_65584)
