[The description below was written by a language model from this plasmid's Addgene catalogue record.]
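Description:
PAS517 (TJF084) is a bacterial expression plasmid built on the Novagen pETDuet-1 backbone, carrying a mutant form of the E. coli acyl-CoA synthetase gene FadD. The complete construct is recorded as about 7.1 kb, made up of a 5.4 kb backbone and a 1,686 bp insert. It is maintained in E. coli under ampicillin selection and is listed as high copy. No feature table accompanies the record, so the origin of replication and other backbone elements are not itemised. pETDuet-1 is generally known as a dual-cassette T7 co-expression vector with two multiple cloning sites.

The FadD coding sequence was inserted by restriction cloning between NcoI and HindIII and is expressed from a T7 promoter with a lac operator. In this arrangement, transcription depends on T7 RNA polymerase supplied by the host strain, and the lac operator keeps expression repressed until an inducer is added. The record does not mention any epitope or purification tag. Nothing is reported as cloned into a second expression cassette.

The insert carries two amino acid substitutions, F447D and S379R. FadD activates free fatty acids to their acyl-CoA thioesters, and the associated work concerns enhancing the enzyme's activity on medium chain fatty acids. This plasmid is therefore presumably one of a set of variants made to express and characterise altered FadD enzymes in E. coli. The record does not state the specific effect of this double mutant on activity.
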