>Addgene plasmid #65584 | PAS517 (TJF084) | depositor partial sequence | sequence record 111350 | FadD R554G gene insert
TTGAAGAAGGTTTGGCTTAACCGTTATCCCGCGGACGTTCCGACGGAGATCAACCCTGACCGTTATCAAT
CTCTGGTAGATATGTTTGAGCAGTCGGTCGCGCGCTACGCCGATCAACCTGCGTTTGTGAATATGGGGGA
GGTAATGACCTTCCGCAAGCTGGAAGAACGCAGTCGCGCGTTTGCCGCTTATTTGCAACAAGGGTTGGGG
CTGAAGAAAGGCGATCGCGTTGCGTTGATGATGCCTAATTTATTGCAATATCCGGTGGCGCTGTTTGGCA
TTTTGCGTGCCGGGATGATCGTCGTAAACGTTAACCCGTTGTATACCCCGCGTGAGCTAGAGCATCAGCT
TAACGATAGCGGCGCATCGGCGATTGTTATCGTGTCTAACTTTGCTCACACACTGGAAAAAGTGGTTGAT
AAAACCGCCGTTCAGCACGTAATTCTGACCCGTATGGGCGATCAGCTATCTACGGCAAAAGGCACGGTAG
TCAATTTCGTTGTTAAATACATCAAGCGTTTGGTGCCGAAATACCATCTGCCAGATGCCATTTCATTTCG
TAGCGCACTGCATAACGGCTACCGGATGCAGTACGTCAAACCCGAACTGGTGCCGGAAGATTTAGCTTTT
CTGCAATACACCGGCGGCACCACTGGTGTGGCGAAAGGCGCGATGCTGACTCACCGCAATATGCTGGCGA
ACCTGGAACAGGTTAACGCGACCTATGGTCCGCTGTTGCATCCGGGCAAAGAGCTGGTGGTGACGGCGCT
GCCGCTGTATCACATTTTTGCCCTGACCATTAACTGCCTGCTGTTTATCGAACTGGGTGGGCAGAACCTG
CTTATCACTAACCCGCGCGATATTCCAGGGTTGGTAAAAGAGTTAGCGAAATATCCGTTTACCGCTATCA
CGGGCGTTAACACCTTGTTCAATGCGTTGCTGAACAATAAAGAGTTCCAGCAGCTGGATTTCTCCAGTCT
GCATCTTTCCGCAGGCGGAGGGATGCCAGTGCAGCAAGTGGTGGCAGAGCGTTGGGTGAAACTGACAGGA
CAGTATCTGCTGGAAGGCTATGGCCTTACCGAGTGTGCGCCGCTGGTCAGCGTTAACCCATATGATATTG
ATTATCATAGTGGACGTATCGGTTTGCCGGTGCCGTCGACGGAAGCCAAACTGGTGGATGATGATGATAA
TGAAGTACCACCGGGTCAACCGGGTGAGCTTTGTGTCAAAGGGCCGCAGGTGATGCTGGGTTACTGGCAG
CGTCCGGATGCTACAGATGAGATCATCAAAAATGGCTGGTTACACACCGGCGACATCGCGGTGATGGATG
AAGAAGGAGATCTGCGCATTGTCGATCGTAAAAAAGACATGATTCTGGTTTCCGGTTTTAACGTCTATCC
CAACGAGATTGAAGATGTCGTCATGCAGCATCCCGGCGTACAGGAAGTCGCGGCTGTTGGCGTACCTTCC
GGCTCCAGTGGTGAAGCGGTGAAAATCTTCGTAGTGAAAAAAGATCCATCGCTTACCGAAGAGTCACTGG
TGACCTTTTGCCGCCGTCAGCTCACGGGCTACAAAGTACCGAAGCTGGTGGAGTTTCGTGATGAGTTACC
GAAATCTAACGTCGGAAAAATTTTGCGACGAGAATTACGTGACGAAGCGCGCGGCAAAGTGGACAATAAA
GCCTGA
