>Addgene plasmid #65584 | PAS517 (TJF084) | addgene partial sequence | sequence record 114741 | pBRrevBam 5'-GGTGATGTCGGCGATATAGG-3'
CCGGCCACGATGCGTCCGGCGTAGAGGATCGAGATCGATCTCGATCCCGCGAAATTAATACGACTCACTA
TAGGGGAATTGTGAGCGGATAACAATTCCCCTCTAGAAATAATTTTGTTTAACTTTAAGAAGGAGATATA
CCATGGCATTGAAGAAGGTTTGGCTTAACCGTTATCCCGCGGACGTTCCGACGGAGATCAACCCTGACCG
TTATCAATCTCTGGTAGATATGTTTGAGCAGTCGGTCGCGCGCTACGCCGATCAACCTGCGTTTGTGAAT
ATGGGGGAGGTAATGACCTTCCGCAAGCTGGAAGAACGCAGTCGCGCGTTTGCCGCTTATTTGCAACAAG
GGTTGGGGCTGAAGAAAGGCGATCGCGTTGCGTTGATGATGCCTAATTTATTGCAATATCCGGTGGCGCT
GTTTGGCATTTTGCGTGCCGGGATGATCGTCGTAAACGTTAACCCGTTGTATACCCCGCGTGAGCTTGAG
CATCAGCTTAACGATAGCGGCGCATCGGCGATTGTTATCGTGTCTAACTTTGCTCACACACTGGAAAAAG
TGGTTGATAAAACCGCCGTTCAGCACGTAATTCTGACCCGTATGGGCGATCAGCTATCTACGGCAAAAGG
CACGGTAGTCAATTTCGTTGTTAAATACATCAAGCGTTTGGTGCCGAAATACCATCTGCCAGATGCCATT
TCATTTCGTAGCGCACTGCATAACGGCTACCGGATGCAGTACGTCAAACCCGAACTGGTGCCGGAAGATT
TAGCTTTTCTGCAATACACCGGCGGCACCACTGGTGTGGCGAAAGGCGCGATGCTGACTCACCGCAATAT
GCTGGCGAACCTGGAACAGGTTAACGCGACCTATGGTCCGCTGTTGCATCCGGGCAAAGAGCTGGTGGTG
ACGGCGCTGCCGCTGTATCACATTTTTGCCCTGACCATTAACTGCCTGCTGTTTATCGAACTGGGTGGGC
AGAACCTGCTTATCACTAACCCGCGCGATATTCCAGG
