>Addgene plasmid #65584 | PAS517 (TJF084) | addgene partial sequence | sequence record 114751 | T7term 5'-GCTAGTTATTGCTCAGCGG-3'
TCCATGTGCTGGCGTTCAATTTCGCAGCAGCGGTTTCTTTACCAGACTCGAGGGTACCGACGTCAGCGAT
CGCGTGGCCGGCCGATATCCAATTGAGATCTGCCATATGTATATCTCCTTCTTATACTTAACTAATATAC
TAAGATGGGGAATTGTTATCCGCTCACAATTCCCCTATAGTGAGTCGTATTAATTTCGATTATGCGGCCG
TGTACAATACGATTACTTTCTGTTCGACTTAAGCATTATGCGGCCGCAAGCTTGGATCCTCATTCATTCA
GTGATGATGATGGTGATGAGAAGAACCTCAGGCTTTATTGTCCACTTTGCCGCGCGCTTCGTCACGTAAT
TCTCGTCGCAAAATTTTTCCGACGTTAGATTTCGGTAACTCATCACGAAACTCCACCAGCTTCGGTACTT
TGTAGCCCGTGAGCTGACGGCGGCAAAAGGTCACCAGTGACTCTTCGGTAAGCGATGGATCTTTTTTCAC
TACGAAGATTTTCACCGCTTCACCACTGGAGCCGGAAGGTACGCCAACAGCCGCGACTTCCTGTACGCCA
GGATGCTGCATGACGACATCTTCAATCTCGTTGGGATAGACGTTAAAACCGGAAACCAGAATCATGTCTT
TTTTACGATCGACAATGCGCAGATCTCCTTCTTCATCCATCACCGCGATGTCGCCGGTGTGTAACCAGCC
ATTTTTGATGATCTCATCTGTAGCATCCGGACGCTGCCAGTAACCCAGCATCACCTGCGGTCCTTTGACA
CAAAGCTCACCCGGTTGACCCGGTGGTACTTCATTATCATCATCATCCACCAGTTTGGCTTCCGTCGACG
GCACCGGCAAACCGATACGTCCACTATGATAATCAATATCATATGGGTTAACGCTGACCAGCGGCGCACA
CTCGGTAAGGCCATAGCCTTCCAGCAGATACTGTCCTGTCAGTTTCACCCAACGCTCTGCCACCACTTGC
TGCACTGGCATCCCTCCGCCTGCGGAAAGATGCAGACTGGAGAAATCCAGCTGCTGGAACTCTTTATTGT
TCAGCAACGCATTGAACAGGGTGTTAACGCCGGTGATAGCGGTAAACGGATATT
